>Addgene plasmid #116016 | pVL94 - pOp4:VND7 | addgene full sequence | sequence record 243112 | Addgene NGS Result
TCCTGTTACCAGTGGCTGCTGCCAGTGGCGATAAGTCGTGTCTTACCGGGTTGGACTCAAGACGATAGTT
ACCGGATAAGGCGCAGCGGTCGGGCTGAACGGGGGGTTCGTGCACACAGCCCAGCTTGGAGCGAACGACC
TACACCGAACTGAGATACCTACAGCGTGAGCTATGAGAAAGCGCCACGCTTCCCGAAGGGAGAAAGGCGG
ACAGGTATCCGGTAAGCGGCAGGGTCGGAACAGGAGAGCGCACGAGGGAGCTTCCAGGGGGAAACGCCTG
GTATCTTTATAGTCCTGTCGGGTTTCGCCACCTCTGACTTGAGCGTCGATTTTTGTGATGCTCGTCAGGG
GGGCGGAGCCTATGGAAAAACGCCAGCAACGCGGCCTTTTTACGGTTCCTGGCCTTTTGCTGGCCTTTTG
CTCACATGAGATCTCAAACAAACACATACAGCGACTTAGTTTACCCGCCAATATATCCTGTCAAGGCTCG
AACTAGGCTCGGACGAAGTAAGCGGCCGCAACCTTAATTAAACACGGCGCGCCAACAGCGATCGCACCAG
GTACCACCTATGCATATGTCGAGCTCAAGAAATCTAGAAAGAAGAAAGGGAAGAGAAAGAATTGTGAGCG
CTCACAATTGAAAGACTAGAAAGAAGAAAGGGAAGAGAAAGAATTGTGAGCGCTCACAATTGAAAGACTA
GAAAGAAGAAAGGGAAGAGAAAGAATTGTGAGCGCTCACAATTGAAAGACTAGTGGATCGATCTTCGCAA
GACCCTTCCTCTATATAAGGAAGTTCATTTCATTTGGAGAGGACGAACAGTATTCAGTCGACTGGTACCA
ACAGGCTCAATGGATAATATAATGCAATCGTCAATGCCACCGGGATTCCGATTTCATCCGACAGAGGAAG
AGCTTGTGGGTTATTACCTAGATAGGAAGATCAATTCAATGAAGAGTGCTTTAGATGTCATTGTAGAGAT
TGATCTCTACAAAATGGAGCCATGGGATATACAAGCGAGGTGTAAACTAGGGTATGAAGAGCAAAACGAG
TGGTACTTCTTTAGTCATAAGGACAGGAAGTACCCTACCGGGACTAGGACCAACCGAGCCACTGCGGCTG
GGTTCTGGAAAGCCACGGGTAGAGACAAGGCGGTACTATCAAAAAACAGTGTCATCGGAATGCGGAAGAC
ACTTGTCTACTACAAGGGTCGAGCTCCTAATGGAAGAAAGTCCGATTGGATCATGCACGAATACCGTCTC
CAAAACTCCGAGCTTGCCCCGGTTCAGGAGGAAGGCTGGGTGGTGTGTCGAGCATTTAGGAAGCCAATTC
CAAACCAGAGGCCATTAGGGTACGAGCCATGGCAGAACCAGCTCTACCACGTCGAAAGTAGTAACAACTA
CTCATCTTCAGTGACAATGAACACGAGTCATCATATCGGTGCATCTTCATCAAGTCATAACCTTAATCAA
ATGCTCATGAGCAATAACCACTACAATCCTAATAATACATCCTCATCGATGCATCAATATGGCAACATTG
AGCTCCCGCAGTTGGACAGCCCGAGCTTGTCGCCTAGTTTAGGGACGAATAAAGATCAGAACGAGAGTTT
CGAGCAAGAAGAAGAGAAGAGCTTTAACTGTGTGGATTGGAGAACACTAGATACCTTGCTTGAGACACAA
GTCATACATCCGCATAACCCTAATATTCTTATGTTCGAAACGCAGTCGTATAATCCGGCGCCAAGCTTCC
CTTCCATGCATCAAAGCTATAATGAGGTCGAAGCTAATATTCATCATTCTCTTGGATGCTTCCCTGACTC
GAAATCAGCAGCCCCCCCGACCGATGTCAGCCTGGGGGACGAGCTCCACTTAGACGGCGAGGACGTGGCG
ATGGCGCATGCCGACGCGCTAGACGATTTCGATCTGGACATGTTGGGGGACGGGGATTCCCCGGGTCCGG
GATTTACCCCCCACGACTCCGCCCCCTACGGCGCTCTGGATATGGCCGACTTCGAGTTTGAGCAGATGTT
TACCGATGCCCTTGGAATTGACGAGTACGGTGGGTAACTGCATCTCGTCTCTGTTATGCTTAAGAAGTTC
AATGTTTCGTTTCATGTAAAACTTTGGTGGTTTGTGTTTTGGGGCCTTGTATAATCCCTGATGAATAAGT
GTTCTACTATGTTTCCGTTCCTGTTATCTCTTTCTTTCTAATGACAAGTCGAACTTCTTCTTTATCATCG
CTTCGTTTTTATTATCTGTGCTTCTTTTGTTTAATACGCCTGCAAAGTGACTCGACTCTGTTTAGTGCAG
TTCTGCGAAACTTGTAAATAGTCCAATTGTTGGCCTCTAGTAATAGATGTAGCGAAAGTGTTGAGCTGTT
GGGTTCTAAGGATGGCTTGAACATGTTAATCTTTTAGGTTCTGAGTATGATGAACATTCGTTGTTGCTAA
GAAATGCCTGTAATGTCCCACAAATGTAGAAAATGGTTCGTACCTTTGTCCAAGCATTGATATGTCTGAT
GAGAGGAAACTGCAAGATACTGAGCTTGGTTTAACGAAGGAGAGGCAGTTTCTTCCTTCCAAAGCATTTC
ATTTGACAATGCCTTGATCATCTTAAGTAGAGTTTCTGTTGTGGAAAGTTTGAAACTTTGAAGAAACGAC
TCTCAAGTAAATTGATGATCACAAGTGAAAGTGTATGTTACTAGTTTTTCAAATCAGTGCGCAAGACGTG
ACGTAAGTATCCGAGTCAGTTTTTATTTTTCTACTAATTTGGTCGTTTATTTCGGCGTGTAGGACATGGC
AACCGGGCCTGAATTTCGCGGGTATTCTGTTTCTATTCCAACTTTTTCTTGATCCGCAGCCATTAACGAC
TTTTGAATAGATACGCTGACACGCCAAGCCTCGCTAGTCAAAAGTGTACCAAACAACGCTTTACAGCAAG
AACGGAATGCGCGTGACGCTCGCGGTGACGCCATTTCGCCTTTTCAGAAATGGATAAATAGCCTTGCTTC
CTATTATATCTTCCCAAATTACCAATACATTACACTAGCATCTGAATTTCATAACCAATCTCGATACACC
AAATCGGGTACCAACAATGAGCCCAGAACGACGCCCGGCCGACATCCGCCGTGCCACCGAGGCGGACATG
CCGGCGGTCTGCACCATCGTCAACCACTACATCGAGACAAGCACGGTCAACTTCCGTACCGAGCCGCAGG
AACCGCAGGAGTGGACGGACGACCTCGTCCGTCTGCGGGAGCGCTATCCCTGGCTCGTCGCCGAGGTGGA
CGGCGAGGTCGCCGGCATCGCCTACGCGGGTCCCTGGAAGGCACGCAACGCCTACGACTGGACGGCCGAG
TCCACCGTGTACGTCTCCCCCCGCCACCAGCGGACGGGACTGGGCTCCACGCTCTACACCCACCTGCTGA
AGTCCCTGGAGGCACAGGGCTTCAAGAGCGTGGTCGCTGTCATCGGGCTGCCCAACGACCCGAGCGTGCG
CATGCACGAGGCGCTCGGATATGCCCCCCGCGGCATGCTGCGGGCGGCCGGCTTCAAGCACGGGAACTGG
CATGACGTGGGTTTCTGGCAGCTGGACTTCAGCCTGCCGGTGCCGCCCCGTCCGGTCCTGCCCGTCACCG
AAATCTGAGAGCTCTTGGACTCCCATGTTGGCAAAGGCAACCAAACAAACAATGAATGATCCGCTCCTGC
ATATGGGGCGGTTTGAGTATTTCAACTGCCATTTGGGCTGAATTGAAGACATGCTCCTGTCAGAAATTCC
GTGATCTTACTCAATATTCAGTAATCTCGGCCAATATCCTAAATGTGCGTGGCTTTATCTGTCTTTGTAT
TGTTTCATCAATTCATGTAACGTTTGCTTTTCTTATGAATTTTCAAATAAATTATCGTATTCTAGACCAA
GCATGCACAGCTGGCGTTCTCAGCCAGATCCAACGTTACACCACAATATATCCTGCCAAGATCTAATTCC
GGGGATCGGAAATCCAGAAGCCCGAGAGGTTGCCGCCTTTCGGGCTTTTTCTTTTTCAAAAAAAAAAATT
TATAAAACGATCTGTTGCGGCCGGCCGCCGGGTTGTGGGCAAAGGCGCTCGACGGTGGGCAACCGCTTGC
GGTTGTCCACGGGCGGAGCCGGTGCGCGTAGCGCATTGTCCACAAGCCAAGGGCGACCAATAATTGATAT
ATATATTCATAATTGAAAAGCTAATTGAACATACTACTTGCTGTAACTACTTGCCGGAGCGAGGGGTGTT
TGCAAGCTGTTGATCTGAAAGGGCTATTAGCGTTCTCACGTGCCTTTTTGATTAGCGATTTCACGTGACC
TTATTAGCGATTTCACGTACTCCGATTAGCGATTTCACGTACCCTGATTAGCGATTTCACGTGGATAGTT
TTTGGAGCGGGCCGGAAAGCCCCGTGAATCAAGGCTTTGCGGGGCATTAGCGGTTTCACGTGGATAACTA
CCCTCTATCCACAGGCTTCCGGGGATAAAAAAGCCCGCTCGACGGCGGGCTGTTGGATGGGGATCGCCTG
AATCGCCCCATCATCCAGCCAGAAAGTGAGGGAGCCACGGTTGATGAGAGCTTTGTTGTAGGTGGACCAG
TTGGTGATTTTGAACTTTTGCTTTGCCACGGAACGGTCTGCGTTGTCGGGAAGATGCGTGATCTGATCCT
TCAACTCAGCAAAAGTTCGATTTATTCAACAAAGCCACGTTGTGTCTCAAAATCTCTGATGTTACATTGC
ACAAGATAAAAATATATCATCATGAACAATAAAACTGTCTGCTTACATAAACAGTAATACAAGGGGTGTT
ATGAGGGAAGCGGTGATCGCCGAAGTATCGACTCAACTATCAGAGGTAGTTGGCGTCATCGAGCGCCATC
TCGAACCGACGTTGCTGGCCGTACATTTGTACGGCTCCGCAGTGGATGGCGGCCTGAAGCCACACAGTGA
TATTGATTTGCTGGTTACGGTGACCGTAAGGCTTGATGAAACAACGCGGCGAGCTTTGATCAACGACCTT
TTGGAAACTTCGGCTTCCCCTGGAGAGAGCGAGATTCTCCGCGCTGTAGAAGTCACCATTGTTGTGCACG
ACGACATCATTCCGTGGCGTTATCCAGCTAAGCGCGAACTGCAATTTGGAGAATGGCAGCGCAATGACAT
TCTTGCAGGTATCTTCGAGCCAGCCACGATCGACATTGATCTGGCTATCTTGCTGACAAAAGCAAGAGAA
CATAGCGTTGCCTTGGTAGGTCCAGCGGCGGAGGAACTCTTTGATCCGGTTCCTGAACAGGATCTATTTG
AGGCGCTAAATGAAACCTTAACGCTATGGAACTCGCCGCCCGACTGGGCTGGCGATGAGCGAAATGTAGT
GCTTACGTTGTCCCGCATTTGGTACAGCGCAGTAACCGGCAAAATCGCGCCGAAGGATGTCGCTGCCGAC
TGGGCAATGGAGCGCCTGCCGGCCCAGTATCAGCCCGTCATACTTGAAGCTAGGCAGGCTTATCTTGGAC
AAGAAGATCGCTTGGCCTCGCGCGCAGATCAGTTGGAAGAATTTGTTCACTACGTGAAAGGCGAGATCAC
CAAGGTAGTCGGCAAATAATCACTAGACCAATGTTACACATATATACTTTAGATTGATTTAAAACTTCAT
TTTTAATTTAAAAGGATCTAGGTGAAGATCCTTTTTGATAATCTCATGACCAAAATCCCTTAACGTGAGT
TTTCGTTCCACTGAGCGTCAGACCCCGTAGAAAAGATCAAAGGATCTTCTTGAGATCCTTTTTTTCTGCG
CGTAATCTGCTGCTTGCAAACAAAAAAACCACCGCTACCAGCGGTGGTTTGTTTGCCGGATCAAGAGCTA
CCAACTCTTCTTCCGAAGGTAACTGGCTTCAGCAGAGCGCAGATACCAAATACTGTTCTTCTAGTGTAGC
CGTAGTTAGGCCACCACTTCAAGAACTCTGTAGCACCGCCTACATACCTCGCTCTGCTAA
Features (pLannotate 1.2.2; 15 found; start..end, strand, type, name):
    459..483     -  misc_feature   RB T-DNA repeat: right border repeat from nopaline C58 T-DNA
    620..639     +  protein_bind   lac operator (symmetric): The lac repressor binds to the lac operator to inhibit transcription in E. coli. This inhibition can be relieved by adding lactose or isopropyl-β-D-thiogalactopyranoside (IPTG). The symmetric lac operator was optimized for tight binding of lac repressor. lac repressor encoded by lacI
    672..691     +  protein_bind   lac operator (symmetric): The lac repressor binds to the lac operator to inhibit transcription in E. coli. This inhibition can be relieved by adding lactose or isopropyl-β-D-thiogalactopyranoside (IPTG). The symmetric lac operator was optimized for tight binding of lac repressor. lac repressor encoded by lacI
    724..743     +  protein_bind   lac operator (symmetric): The lac repressor binds to the lac operator to inhibit transcription in E. coli. This inhibition can be relieved by adding lactose or isopropyl-β-D-thiogalactopyranoside (IPTG). The symmetric lac operator was optimized for tight binding of lac repressor. lac repressor encoded by lacI
    767..813     +  promoter       minimal CaMV 35S promoter: minimal 35S promoter from cauliflower mosaic virus
    850..1821    +  CDS            NAC030: NAC30_ARATH - Also known as VND7 From Arabidopsis thaliana (Mouse-ear cress).
   1831..2064    +  CDS            VP16 AD: transcriptional activation domain of herpes simplex virus protein VP16 (Triezenberg et al., 1988; Cousens et al., 1989); UL48
   2706..3086    +  promoter       MAS promoter: mannopine synthase promoter (Velten et al., 1984)
   3097..3645    +  CDS            bar: PAT_STRHY - Experimental evidence at protein level: Swiss-Prot protein existence level 1. Inactivates phosphinothricin (PPT) by transfer of an acetyl group from acetyl CoA. Can also acetylate demethylphosphinothricin but not PTT or glutamate. This enzyme is an effector of phosphinothricin tripeptide (PTT or bialaphos) resistance. From Streptomyces hygroscopicus. Introduced by genetic manipulation and expressed in glufosinate-tolerant maize by Dekalb Genetics.
   3654..3906    +  terminator     MAS terminator: mannopine synthase terminator
   3956..3978    -  misc_feature   LB T-DNA repeat: left border repeat from nopaline C58 T-DNA (truncated)
   4105..4540    -  rep_origin     pSa ori: origin of replication from bacterial plasmid pSa
   4545..4646    -  CDS            TRA2_ECOLX (fragment): Protein predicted: Swiss-Prot protein existence level 4. Required for transposition of transposon Tn903. From Escherichia coli.
   4831..5616    +  CDS            aadA: S3AD_SHIFL - Experimental evidence at protein level: Swiss-Prot protein existence level 1. Mediates bacterial resistance to the antibiotics streptomycin and spectinomycin. From Shigella flexneri.
   5790..368     +  rep_origin     ori (across the origin): high-copy-number ColE1/pMB1/pBR322/pUC origin of replication
