[The description below was written by a language model from this plasmid's Addgene catalogue record and pLannotate feature annotations shown in this document.]
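Description:
pVL94 - pOp4:VND7 is a plant binary T-DNA vector assembled by the GreenGate method in the Z003 destination backbone, designed as an "effector line" construct for inducible gene expression in Arabidopsis thaliana. It is maintained in E. coli through a high-copy ColE1/pUC-type origin and selected with spectinomycin via the aadA gene. A pSa origin is also present, the type of replicon used in pGreen-style binary vectors for propagation in Agrobacterium. The sequenced record is about 6 kb, with nopaline-type right and left border repeats delimiting the transferred region.

Within the T-DNA, the pOp4 promoter consists of an array of symmetric lac operators (three are annotated in the feature table, although the name implies four) placed upstream of a minimal CaMV 35S promoter. This synthetic promoter should be essentially silent on its own and is activated only by a LhG4-type chimeric transcription factor that binds the operators. It drives the coding sequence of VND7 (NAC030), an Arabidopsis NAC-domain transcription factor, fused at its C terminus to the herpes simplex virus VP16 activation domain. According to the insert name, an N-terminal "B-dummy" module fills the tag position, and the transcript is terminated by the UBQ10 terminator, which is not annotated in the feature table. A second cassette, with the bar phosphinothricin acetyltransferase gene under the mannopine synthase promoter and terminator, confers Basta (glufosinate) resistance for selecting transgenic plants.

Plants carrying this effector are meant to be crossed with a "driver line". In the progeny, VND7-VP16 is expressed upon dexamethasone induction.
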