Addgene plasmid #116016: pVL94 - pOp4:VND7
Purpose: destination vector for GreenGate cloning method, "Effector line", crossed with a "Driver line" the GOI, here VND7, will be expressed upon Dex-induction
Depositing lab: Thomas Greb. Depositing organization: Universitaet Heidelberg. Publication: A Comprehensive Toolkit for Inducible, Cell Type-Specific Gene Expression in Arabidopsis. Schurholz AK, Lopez-Salmeron V, Li Z, Forner J, Wenzl C, Gaillochet C, Augustin S, Vilches-Barro A, Fuchs M, Gebert M, Lohmann JU, Greb T, Wolf S. Plant Physiol. 2018 Jul 19. pii: pp.18.00463. doi: 10.1104/pp.18.00463. PubMed 30026289.
Backbone
  Vector backbone: Z003
  Vector type: Plant Expression
  Selectable markers: Basta
Growth in bacteria
  Bacterial resistance: Spectinomycin, 50 μg/mL
  Growth temperature: 37°C
  Growth strain: NEB Stable
  Copy number: High Copy
Gene/Insert
  Gene/Insert name: pOp4:B-dummy:VND7:VP16:tUBQ10::BastaR
  Species: A. thaliana (mustard weed)
  Insert size (bp): 3497
  Cloning method: Restriction Enzyme; 5′ cloning site Unknown (unknown if destroyed); 3′ cloning site Unknown (unknown if destroyed)
Terms and licenses: Academic/Nonprofit Terms; Industry Terms: Not Available to Industry
How to cite: pVL94 - pOp4:VND7 was a gift from Thomas Greb (Addgene plasmid # 116016 ; http://n2t.net/addgene:116016 ; RRID:Addgene_116016)
